Addgene plasmid #84595: pCIneoRL-Notch1 3'UTR
Purpose: Renilla luciferase reporter containing NOTCH1 3' UTR
Depositing lab: Yanan Yang. Depositing organization: Mayo Foundation for Medical Education and Research (Inactive/For Deposit Only). Publication: A genetic cell context-dependent role for ZEB1 in lung cancer. Zhang T, Guo L, Creighton CJ, Lu Q, Gibbons DL, Yi ES, Deng B, Molina JR, Sun Z, Yang P, Yang Y. Nat Commun. 2016 Jul 26;7:12231. doi: 10.1038/ncomms12231. PubMed 27456471.
Backbone
  Vector backbone: pCIneoRL
  Backbone size w/o insert (bp): 6380
  Vector type: Luciferase
Growth in bacteria
  Bacterial resistance: Ampicillin, 100 μg/mL
  Growth temperature: 37°C
  Growth strain: DH5alpha
  Copy number: High Copy
Gene/Insert
  Gene/Insert name: NOTCH1 3'UTR
  Species: H. sapiens (human)
  Insert size (bp): 1413
  Entrez Gene: NOTCH1 (a.k.a. AOS5, AOVD1, TAN1, hN1)
  Promoter: CMV
  Tag / fusion protein: Renilla Luciferase (N terminal on backbone)
  Cloning method: Restriction Enzyme; 5′ cloning site Xba1 (not destroyed); 3′ cloning site Not1 (not destroyed)
  Sequencing primers: 5′ RenLuc3F; 3′ EBV-rev
Terms and licenses: Academic/Nonprofit Terms; Industry Terms: Not Available to Industry
How to cite: pCIneoRL-Notch1 3'UTR was a gift from Yanan Yang (Addgene plasmid # 84595 ; http://n2t.net/addgene:84595 ; RRID:Addgene_84595)
