[The description below was written by a language model from this plasmid's Addgene catalogue record.]
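Description:
pCIneoRL-Notch1 3'UTR is a mammalian luciferase reporter plasmid built on the pCIneoRL backbone (about 6.4 kb without insert), a Renilla luciferase-bearing vector whose name suggests derivation from pCI-neo. It is maintained in E. coli as a high-copy plasmid under ampicillin selection. The record does not list the origin of replication or any mammalian selection marker, and no feature table is provided, so further backbone details cannot be confirmed here.

The payload is a roughly 1.4 kb fragment of the human NOTCH1 3' untranslated region, cloned by restriction digestion between XbaI and NotI sites, both of which are retained. The fragment lies downstream of the Renilla luciferase coding sequence carried by the backbone, and the whole unit is driven by the CMV promoter, which gives strong constitutive transcription in most mammalian cell lines. Although the catalogue lists Renilla luciferase as an N-terminal "tag", the insert is non-coding. The result is a luciferase mRNA that carries the NOTCH1 3' UTR rather than a fusion protein.

With this arrangement, luciferase output reports post-transcriptional regulation acting through the NOTCH1 3' UTR, such as microRNA-mediated repression or effects of RNA-binding proteins on mRNA stability and translation. Such reporters are typically transfected transiently, often with a second luciferase as a normalisation control, and compared with the empty parent reporter or with mutated UTR variants. The plasmid was deposited in connection with a study of the context-dependent role of ZEB1 in lung cancer. The record does not specify which regulators of the UTR were tested.
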