>Addgene plasmid #84595 | pCIneoRL-Notch1 3'UTR | addgene partial sequence | sequence record 164962 | RenLuc3F 5'-GTACATCAAGAGCTTCGTGG-3'
ATTCTAGAGCCGACCAGAGGAGCCTTTTTAAAACACATGTTTTTATACAAAATAAGAACGAGGATTTTAA
TTTTTTTTAGTATTTATTTATGTACTTTTATTTTACACAGAAACACTGCCTTTTTATTTATATGTACTGT
TTTATCTGGCCCCAGGTAGAAACTTTTATCTATTCTGAGAAAACAAGCAAGTTCTGAGAGCCAGGGTTTT
CCTACGTAGGATGAAAAGATTCTTCTGTGTTTATAAAATATAAACAAAGATTCATGATTTATAAATGCCA
TTTATTTATTGATTCCTTTTTTCAAAATCCAAAAAGAAATGATGTTGGAGAAGGGAAGTTGAACGAGCAT
AGTCCAAAAAGCTCCTGGGGCGTCCAGGCCGCGCCCTTTCCCCGACGCCCACCCAACCCCAAGCCAGCCC
GGCCGCTCCACCAGCATCACCTGCCTGTTAGGAGAAGCTGCATCCAGAGGCAAACGGAGGCAAAGCTGGC
TCACCTTCCGCACGCGGATTAATTTGCATCTGAAATAGGAAACAAGTGAAAGCATATGGGTTAGATGTTG
CCATGTGTTTTAGATGGTTTCTTGCAAGCATGCTTGTGAAAATGTGTTCTCGGAGTGTGTATGCCAAGAG
TGCACCCATGGTACCAATCATGAATCTTTGTTTCAGGTTCAGTATTATGTAGTTGTTCGTTGGTTATACA
AGTTCTTGGTCCCTCCAGAACCACCCCGGCCCCCTGCCCGTTCTTGAAATGTAGGCATCATGCATGTCAA
ACATGAGATGTGTGGACTGTGGCACTTGCCTGGGTCACACACGGAGGCATCCTACCCTTTTCTGGGGAA
