>Addgene plasmid #84595 | pCIneoRL-Notch1 3'UTR | addgene partial sequence | sequence record 164963 | EBV-rev 5'-GTGGTTTGTCCAAACTCATC-3'
ACCCTCACTAAAGGGAAGCGGCCGCAACATCTTGGGACGCATCTGGTCATGCCCCCTGGGGATGGCACCA
CGCGGCCCCCGTAGAGCCGGGGGAGGCTGCCCTGAGGAGTGCAGGCGGCACGGCAGCGGAGCGTCCCCAG
TGCATGGGCGGCTAAGGCTCCCCGAGCTGAGCCGAGTCTGACGTCCCTCACTGGCATGACACACAACAGA
CTCATTCATTAAGATTTTTTAAACAAAATCCACCTTTAAAAACATATTTACAGACATTTTTTCTGCCATA
GGCTATACTTGGTATTGCAAAAATCTGCTCCTCCCAAACTAGGAGGGGTGGCCCAAGGGCAGCCCCCGCC
TCCCTCCAGCCCCTGCCCGACCGCATGCCCCCTGCCAGGGCTGCGGGGACAGGACCAAAGGACGCAGCCC
ACGGCGTTGCACAGCTCAATGTGCCCGGCTCTGGCAAGTCTCCTACAAAACACGAGAGCCCACGGGGGGT
CGGGTCCCGCGAGCTGGGGCCCAGGCTGTGTTGCTGGAGCATCTTCTTCGGAACCTGGGGGACACTGTGC
AGGCTGAGGTGCTGGGGCCGCCACCGGGGTCAGCCCAGGCAGTGTCTTTCCCCAGAAAAGGGTAGGATGC
CTCCGTGTGTGACCCAGGCAAGTGCCACAGTCCACACATCTCATGTTTGACATGCATGATGCCTACATTT
CAAGAACGGGCAGGGGGCCGGGGTGGTTCTGGAGGGACCAAGAACTTGTATAACCAACGAACAACTACAT
AATACTGAACCTGAA
